Addgene plasmid #70293: R777-E009 Hs.ARAF
Purpose: Gateway ORF clone of human ARAF [NM_001256196.1] with stop codon (for native or N-terminal fusions)
Depositing lab: Dominic Esposito. Depositing organization: National Cancer Institute (NCI).
Backbone
  Vector backbone: pDonor-255
  Backbone size w/o insert (bp): 2693
  Vector type: Gateway Entry Clone
Growth in bacteria
  Bacterial resistance: Spectinomycin, 50 μg/mL
  Growth temperature: 37°C
  Growth strain: DH10B
  Copy number: High Copy
Gene/Insert
  Gene/Insert name: ARAF
  Species: H. sapiens (human)
  Insert size (bp): 1830
  GenBank ID: NM_001256196.1
  Entrez Gene: ARAF (a.k.a. A-RAF, ARAF1, PKS2, RAFA1)
  Cloning method: Gateway Cloning
  Sequencing primers: 5′ M13F 23-mer (5'-CCCAGTCACGACGTTGTAAAACG); 3′ attLR 23-mer (5'-TAACATCAGAGATTTTGAGACAC)
Terms and licenses: Academic/Nonprofit Terms; Industry Terms: Not Available to Industry
How to cite: R777-E009 Hs.ARAF was a gift from Dominic Esposito (Addgene plasmid # 70293 ; http://n2t.net/addgene:70293 ; RRID:Addgene_70293)
