[The description below was written by a language model from this plasmid's Addgene catalogue record and pLannotate feature annotations shown in this document.]
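Description:
R777-E009 Hs.ARAF is a Gateway entry clone built on the pDonor-255 backbone that carries the human ARAF open reading frame, corresponding to the NM_001256196.1 transcript. ARAF encodes the A-Raf serine/threonine kinase, a RAF family member. The plasmid totals about 4.5 kb, combining a 2.7 kb backbone with a roughly 1.8 kb insert. It is propagated in E. coli from a high-copy ColE1/pUC-type origin and selected with spectinomycin through the aadA (SmR) aminoglycoside adenylyltransferase gene. Upstream of this marker, the annotation detects fragments of a class 1 integron Pc promoter and of a gentamicin acetyltransferase gene. These are likely remnants of the integron-derived cassette from which the marker was taken. Short lacZα and lacI fragments are also backbone remnants rather than functional genes. The rrnB T1 and T2 terminators lie upstream of the cloning region, where they presumably limit read-through transcription into the insert.

The ARAF coding sequence sits between two attL recombination sites. The automated annotation labels these as attL3 on the 5′ side and a partial attL2 on the 3′ side, although the catalogue record does not specify the att site variants. The entry clone has no annotated promoter driving ARAF, so it is not itself an expression construct. Instead, an LR Clonase reaction transfers the ORF into a destination vector that supplies the promoter, tags and host-specific elements. Because the ORF retains its stop codon, it suits expression of native ARAF or N-terminally tagged fusions, but not C-terminal fusions.
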