Features (pLannotate 1.2.2; 11 found; start..end, strand, type, name):
     18..54      -  CDS            lacZα (fragment): LacZα fragment of β-galactosidase; lacZ fragment
     85..180     +  protein_bind   attL3: mutant version of attL; recombination site for the Gateway® LR reaction LR Clonase™
    186..2012    +  CDS            ARAF: ARAF_HUMAN - Also known as ARAF1, PKS, PKS2. Experimental evidence at protein level: Swiss-Prot protein existence level 1. [Isoform 2]: Serves as a positive regulator of myogenic differentiation by inducing cell cycle arrest, the expression of myogenin and other muscle-specific proteins, and myotube formation. From Homo sapiens (Human).
   2020..2113    -  protein_bind   attL2 (fragment): mutant version of attL; recombination site for the Gateway® LR reaction LR Clonase™
   2228..2251    +  promoter       Pc promoter (fragment): intI1 (promoter lies within the coding sequence); class 1 integron promoter
   2427..2483    +  CDS            GmR (fragment): gentamycin acetyltransferase; aacC1; confers resistance to gentamycin
   2490..3281    +  CDS            SmR: aminoglycoside adenylyltransferase (Murphy, 1985); aadA; confers resistance to spectinomycin and streptomycin
   3374..3962    +  rep_origin     ori: high-copy-number ColE1/pMB1/pBR322/pUC origin of replication
   4145..4237    +  CDS            lacI (fragment): lac repressor; lacI; The lac repressor binds to the lac operator to inhibit transcription in E. coli. This inhibition can be relieved by adding lactose or isopropyl-β-D-thiogalactopyranoside (IPTG).
   4292..4319    -  terminator     rrnB T2 terminator: transcription terminator T2 from the E. coli rrnB gene
   4451..4494    +  terminator     rrnB T1 terminator: Escherichia coli rrnB; transcription terminator T1 from the E. coli rrnB gene
>Addgene plasmid #70293 | R777-E009 Hs.ARAF | depositor full sequence | sequence record 125742 | Full Sequence
TTAACGCTAGCATGGATGTTTTCCCAGTCACGACGTTGTAAAACGACGGCCAGTCTTAAAATTCGAGCTC
GGTCCGAGGATCCGAAATAATGATTTTATTTTGACTGATAGTGACCTGTTCGTTGCAACAAATTGATAAG
CAATGCTTTTTTATAATGCCAACTTTGTACAAAAAAGTTGGCACCATGGAGCCACCACGGGGCCCCCCTG
CCAATGGGGCCGAGCCATCCCGGGCAGTGGGCACCGTCAAAGTATACCTGCCCAACAAGCAACGCACGGT
GGTGACTGTCCGGGATGGCATGAGTGTCTACGACTCTCTAGACAAGGCCCTGAAGGTGCGGGGTCTAAAT
CAGGACTGCTGTGTGGTCTACCGACTCATCAAGGGACGAAAGACGGTCACTGCCTGGGACACAGCCATTG
CTCCCCTGGATGGCGAGGAGCTCATTGTCGAGGTCCTTGAAGATGTCCCGCTGACCATGCACAATTTTGT
ACGGAAGACCTTCTTCAGCCTGGCGTTCTGTGACTTCTGCCTTAAGTTTCTGTTCCATGGCTTCCGTTGC
CAAACCTGTGGCTACAAGTTCCACCAGCATTGTTCCTCCAAGGTCCCCACAGTCTGTGTTGACATGAGTA
CCAACCGCCAACAGCCCTCAAGGTTCTACCACAGTGTCCAGGATTTGTCCGGAGGCTCCAGACAGCATGA
GGCTCCCTCGAACCGCCCCCTGAATGAGTTGCTAACCCCCCAGGGTCCCAGCCCCCGCACCCAGCACTGT
GACCCGGAGCACTTCCCCTTCCCTGCCCCAGCCAATGCCCCCCTACAGCGCATCCGCTCCACGTCCACTC
CCAACGTCCATATGGTCAGCACCACGGCCCCCATGGACTCCAACCTCATCCAGCTCACTGGCCAGAGTTT
CAGCACTGATGCTGCCGGTAGTAGAGGAGGTAGTGATGGAACCCCCCGGGGGAGCCCCAGCCCAGCCAGC
GTGTCCTCGGGGAGGAAGTCCCCACATTCCAAGTCACCAGCAGAGCAGCGCGAGCGGAAGTCCTTGGCCG
ATGACAAGAAGAAAGTGAAGAACCTGGGGTACCGGGACTCAGGCTATTACTGGGAGGTACCACCCAGTGA
GGTGCAGCTGCTGAAGAGGATCGGGACGGGCTCGTTTGGCACCGTGTTTCGAGGGCGGTGGCATGGCGAT
GTGGCCGTGAAGGTGCTCAAGGTGTCCCAGCCCACAGCTGAGCAGGCCCAGGCTTTCAAGAATGAGATGC
AGGTGCTCAGGAAGACGCGACATGTCAACATCTTGCTGTTTATGGGCTTCATGACCCGGCCGGGATTTGC
CATCATCACACAGTGGTGTGAGGGCTCCAGCCTCTACCATCACCTGCATGTGGCCGACACACGCTTCGAC
ATGGTCCAGCTCATCGACGTGGCCCGGCAGACTGCCCAGGGCATGGACTACCTCCATGCCAAGAACATCA
TCCACCGAGATCTCAAGTCTAACAACATCTTCCTACATGAGGGGCTCACGGTGAAGATCGGTGACTTTGG
CTTGGCCACAGTGAAGACTCGATGGAGCGGGGCCCAGCCCTTGGAGCAGCCCTCAGGATCTGTGCTGTGG
ATGGCAGCTGAGGTGATCCGTATGCAGGACCCGAACCCCTACAGCTTCCAGTCAGACGTCTATGCCTACG
GGGTTGTGCTCTACGAGCTTATGACTGGCTCACTGCCTTACAGCCACATTGGCTGCCGTGACCAGATTAT
CTTTATGGTGGGCCGTGGCTATCTGTCCCCGGACCTCAGCAAAATCTCCAGCAACTGCCCCAAGGCCATG
CGGCGCCTGCTGTCTGACTGCCTCAAGTTCCAGCGGGAGGAGCGGCCCCTCTTCCCCCAGATCCTGGCCA
CAATTGAGCTGCTGCAACGGTCACTCCCCAAGATTGAGCGGAGTGCCTCGGAACCCTCCTTGCACCGCAC
CCAGGCCGATGAGTTGCCTGCCTGCCTACTCAGCGCAGCCCGCCTTGTGCCTTAATCAACTTTCTTGTAC
AAAGTTGGCATTATAGGAAAGCATTGCTTATCAATTTGTTGCAACGAACAGGTCACTATCAGTCAAAATA
AAATCATTATTTGCATGCAAGCTTAGATCCTCTAGACCAGCCAGGACAGAAATGCCTCGACTTCGCTGCT
ACCCAAGGTTGCCGGGTGACGCACACCGTGGAAACGGATGAAGGCACGAACCCAGTGGACATAAGCCTGT
TCGGTTCGTAAGCTGTAATGCAAGTAGCGTATGCGCTCACGCAACTGGTCCAGAACCTTGACCGAACGCA
GCGGTGGTAACGGCGCAGTGGCGGTTTTCATGGCTTGTTATGACTGTTTTTTTGGGGTACAGTCTATGCC
TCGGGCATCCAAGCAGCAAGCGCGTTACGCCGTGGGTCGATGTTTGATGTTATGGAGCAGCAACGATGTT
ACGCAGCAGGGCAGTCGCCCTAAAACAAAGTTAAACATTATGAGGGAAGCGGTGATCGCCGAAGTATCGA
CTCAACTATCAGAGGTAGTTGGCGTCATCGAGCGCCATCTCGAACCGACGTTGCTGGCCGTACATTTGTA
CGGCTCCGCAGTGGATGGCGGCCTGAAGCCACACAGTGATATTGATTTGCTGGTTACGGTGACCGTAAGG
CTTGATGAAACAACGCGGCGAGCTTTGATCAACGACCTTTTGGAAACTTCGGCTTCCCCTGGAGAGAGCG
AGATTCTCCGCGCTGTAGAAGTCACCATTGTTGTGCACGACGACATCATTCCGTGGCGTTATCCAGCTAA
GCGCGAACTGCAATTTGGAGAATGGCAGCGCAATGACATTCTTGCAGGTATCTTCGAGCCAGCCACGATC
GACATTGATCTGGCTATCTTGCTGACAAAAGCAAGAGAACATAGCGTTGCCTTGGTAGGTCCAGCGGCGG
AGGAACTCTTTGATCCGGTTCCTGAACAGGATCTATTTGAGGCGCTAAATGAAACCTTAACGCTATGGAA
CTCGCCGCCCGACTGGGCTGGCGATGAGCGAAATGTAGTGCTTACGTTGTCCCGCATTTGGTACAGCGCA
GTAACCGGCAAAATCGCGCCGAAGGATGTCGCTGCCGACTGGGCAATGGAGCGCCTGCCGGCCCAGTATC
AGCCCGTCATACTTGAAGCTAGACAGGCTTATCTTGGACAAGAAGAAGATCGCTTGGCCTCGCGCGCAGA
TCAGTTGGAAGAATTTGTCCACTACGTGAAAGGCGAGATCACCAAGGTAGTCGGCAAATAACCCTCGAGC
CACCCATGACCAAAATCCCTTAACGTGAGTTACGCGTCGTTCCACTGAGCGTCAGACCCCGTAGAAAAGA
TCAAAGGATCTTCTTGAGATCCTTTTTTTCTGCGCGTAATCTGCTGCTTGCAAACAAAAAAACCACCGCT
ACCAGCGGTGGTTTGTTTGCCGGATCAAGAGCTACCAACTCTTTTTCCGAAGGTAACTGGCTTCAGCAGA
GCGCAGATACCAAATACTGTCCTTCTAGTGTAGCCGTAGTTAGGCCACCACTTCAAGAACTCTGTAGCAC
CGCCTACATACCTCGCTCTGCTAATCCTGTTACCAGTGGCTGCTGCCAGTGGCGATAAGTCGTGTCTTAC
CGGGTTGGACTCAAGACGATAGTTACCGGATAAGGCGCAGCGGTCGGGCTGAACGGGGGGTTCGTGCACA
CAGCCCAGCTTGGAGCGAACGACCTACACCGAACTGAGATACCTACAGCGTGAGCATTGAGAAAGCGCCA
CGCTTCCCGAAGGGAGAAAGGCGGACAGGTATCCGGTAAGCGGCAGGGTCGGAACAGGAGAGCGCACGAG
GGAGCTTCCAGGGGGAAACGCCTGGTATCTTTATAGTCCTGTCGGGTTTCGCCACCTCTGACTTGAGCGT
CGATTTTTGTGATGCTCGTCAGGGGGGCGGAGCCTATGGAAAAACGCCAGCAACGCGGCCTTTTTACGGT
TCCTGGCCTTTTGCTGGCCTTTTGCTCACATGTTCTTTCCTGCGTTATCCCCTGATTCTGTGGATAACCG
TATTACCGCCTTTGAGTGAGCTGATACCGCTCGCCGCAGCCGAACGACCGAGCGCAGCGAGTCAGTGAGC
GAGGAAGCGGAAGAGCGCCCAATACGCAAACCGCCTCTCCCCGCGCGTTGGCCGATTCATTAATGCAGCT
GGCACGACAGGTTTCCCGACTGGAAAGCGGGCAGTGAGCGCAACGCAATTAATACGCGTACCGCTAGCCA
GGAAGAGTTTGTAGAAACGCAAAAAGGCCATCCGTCAGGATGGCCTTCTGCTTAGTTTGATGCCTGGCAG
TTTATGGCGGGCGTCCTGCCCGCCACCCTCCGGGCCGTTGCTTCACAACGTTCAAATCCGCTCCCGGCGG
ATTTGTCCTACTCAGGAGAGCGTTCACCGACAAACAACAGATAAAACGAAAGGCCCAGTCTTCCGACTGA
GCCTTTCGTTTTATTTGATGCCTGGCAGTTCCCTACTCTCGCG
