>Addgene plasmid #70293 | R777-E009 Hs.ARAF | addgene partial sequence | sequence record 129266 | pCR8_R1 5'-cgaaccgaacaggcttatgt-3'
GTGCGTCACCCGGCAACCTTGGGTAGCAGCGAAGTCGAGGCATTTCTGTCCTGGCTGGTCTAGAGGATCT
AAGCTTGCATGCAAATAATGATTTTATTTTGACTGATAGTGACCTGTTCGTTGCAACAAATTGATAAGCA
ATGCTTTCCTATAATGCCAACTTTGTACAAGAAAGTTGATTAAGGCACAAGGCGGGCTGCGCTGAGTAGG
CAGGCAGGCAACTCATCGGCCTGGGTGCGGTGCAAGGAGGGTTCCGAGGCACTCCGCTCAATCTTGGGGA
GTGACCGTTGCAGCAGCTCAATTGTGGCCAGGATCTGGGGGAAGAGGGGCCGCTCCTCCCGCTGGAACTT
GAGGCAGTCAGACAGCAGGCGCCGCATGGCCTTGGGGCAGTTGCTGGAGATTTTGCTGAGGTCCGGGGAC
AGATAGCCACGGCCCACCATAAAGATAATCTGGTCACGGCAGCCAATGTGGCTGTAAGGCAGTGAGCCAG
TCATAAGCTCGTAGAGCACAACCCCGTAGGCATAGACGTCTGACTGGAAGCTGTAGGGGTTCGGGTCCTG
CATACGGATCACCTCAGCTGCCATCCACAGCACAGATCCTGAGGGCTGCTCCAAGGGCTGGGCCCCGCTC
CATCGAGTCTTCACTGTGGCCAAGCCAAAGTCACCGATCTTCACCGTGAGCCCCTCATGTAGGAAGATGT
TGTTAGACTTGAGATCTCGGTGGATGATGTTCTTGGCATGGAGGTAGTCCATGCCCTGGGCAGTCTGCCG
GGCCACGTCGATGAGCTGGACCATGTCGAAGCGTGTGTCGGCCACATGCAGGTGATGGTAGAGGCTGGAG
CCCTCACACCACTGTGTGATGATGGCAAATCCCGGCCGGGTCATGAAGCCCATAAACAGCAAGATGTTGA
CATGTCGCGTCTTCCTGAGCACCTGCATCTCATTCTTGAAA
